Addgene plasmid #126536: 3SP2
Purpose: 3-input history dependent program 0-0-0-mKate2
Depositing lab: Jerome Bonnet. Depositing organization: CNRS UMR 5048, INSERM U1054, Centre de Biochimie Structurale. Publication: Rational programming of history-dependent logic in cellular populations. Zuniga A, Guiziou S, Mayonove P, Meriem ZB, Camacho M, Moreau V, Ciandrini L, Hersen P, Bonnet J. Nat Commun. 2020 Sep 21;11(1):4758. doi: 10.1038/s41467-020-18455-z. PubMed 32958811.
Backbone
  Vector backbone: pSB4K5
  Vector type: Bacterial Expression
Growth in bacteria
  Bacterial resistance: Kanamycin, 50 μg/mL
  Growth temperature: 37°C
  Growth strain: DH5alpha
  Copy number: Low Copy
Gene/Insert
  Gene/Insert name: 0-0-0-mKate2
Terms and licenses: Academic/Nonprofit Terms; Industry Terms: Not Available to Industry
How to cite: 3SP2 was a gift from Jerome Bonnet (Addgene plasmid # 126536 ; http://n2t.net/addgene:126536 ; RRID:Addgene_126536)
