[The description below was written by a language model from this plasmid's Addgene catalogue record and pLannotate feature annotations shown in this document.]
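Description:
3SP2 is a low-copy bacterial expression plasmid built on the pSB4K5 backbone and propagated in E. coli. It replicates from the pSC101 origin, which depends on the plasmid-encoded Rep101 (RepA) protein, and is selected with kanamycin through an aminoglycoside phosphotransferase (KanR) gene. Several transcription terminators (lambda t0, a his operon terminator spanning the sequence origin, and a short bacterial terminator fragment after KanR) flank the backbone functions and cloning region, where they would be expected to insulate the insert from read-through transcription.

The insert, named 0-0-0-mKate2, is described as a 3-input history-dependent program. The name suggests a device with several possible output positions in which only the last one carries a reporter, the red fluorescent protein mKate2, although the record does not spell out this notation. In the annotated sequence, the payload region contains a reverse-oriented T7Te terminator, a short match to the trc promoter on the forward strand, a hammerhead ribozyme fragment and then the mKate2 coding sequence. A ribozyme placed just upstream of a reporter usually serves to cleave the 5' untranslated region and standardise expression regardless of upstream context.

History-dependent logic of this kind is typically implemented with recombinase target sites that invert or excise promoters and terminators according to the order of inputs. However, no such sites are annotated in the feature table, and the record does not name the inputs or any recombinases. The unannotated stretches between the terminator, promoter and ribozyme may hold these elements. The construct is intended for studying programmed, order-dependent gene expression in bacterial populations, with mKate2 fluorescence as the readout.
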