Features (pLannotate 1.2.2; 10 found; start..end, strand, type, name):
     39..133     +  terminator     lambda t0 terminator: transcription terminator from phage lambda
    625..847     +  rep_origin     pSC101 ori: low-copy replication origin that requires the Rep101 protein
    895..1845    +  CDS            Rep101: RepA protein needed for replication with the pSC101 origin; rep101
   2203..3018    +  CDS            KanR: aminoglycoside phosphotransferase confers resistance to kanamycin in bacteria or G418 (Geneticin®) in eukaryotes
   3030..3070    +  terminator     bacterial terminator (fragment): putative bacterial transcription terminator
   3360..3387    -  terminator     T7Te terminator: phage T7 early transcription terminator
   3488..3512    +  promoter       trc promoter (fragment): strong E. coli promoter; hybrid between the trp and lac UV5 promoters
   3873..3927    +  ncRNA          Hammerhead 3 (fragment): Accession: RF00008 - Hammerhead ribozyme (type III)
   3971..4660    +  CDS            mKate2: mKate2 is a basic (constitutively fluorescent) red fluorescent protein published in 2009, derived from Entacmaea quadricolor. It is reported to be a rapidly-maturing monomer with moderate acid sensitivity.
   4739..2       -  terminator     his operon terminator (across the origin): This putative transcriptin terminator from the E. coli his operon has a 2-bp deletion introduced during synthesis. Its efficiency has not been determined.
>Addgene plasmid #126536 | 3SP2 | addgene full sequence | sequence record 251839 | Addgene NGS Result
GAGCTAGAGCTGTCAGACCAAGTTTACGAGCTCGCTTGGACTCCTGTTGATAGATCCAGTAATGACCTCA
GAACTCCATCTGGATTTGTTCAGAACGCTCGGTTGCCGCCGGGCGTTTTTTATTGGTGAGAATCCAAGCA
CTAGGGACAGTAAGACGGGTAAGCCTGTTGATGATACCGCTGCCTTACTGGGTGCATTAGCCAGTCTGAA
TGACCTGTCACGGGATAATCCGAAGTGGTCAGACTGGAAAATCAGAGGGCAGGAACTGCTGAACAGCAAA
AAGTCAGATAGCACCACATAGCAGACCCGCCATAAAACGCCCTGAGAAGCCCGTGACGGGCTTTTCTTGT
ATTATGGGTAGTTTCCTTGCATGAATCCATAAAAGGCGCCTGTAGTGCCATTTACCCCCATTCACTGCCA
GAGCCGTGAGCGCAGCGAACTGAATGTCACGAAAAAGACAGCGACTCAGGTGCCTGATGGTCGGAGACAA
AAGGAATATTCAGCGATTTGCCCGAGCTTGCGAGGGTGCTACTTAAGCCTTTAGGGTTTTAAGGTCTGTT
TTGTAGAGGAGCAAACAGCGTTTGCGACATCCTTTTGTAATACTGCGGAACTGACTAAAGTAGTGAGTTA
TACACAGGGCTGGGATCTATTCTTTTTATCTTTTTTTATTCTTTCTTTATTCTATAAATTATAACCACTT
GAATATAAACAAAAAAAACACACAAAGGTCTAGCGGAATTTACAGAGGGTCTAGCAGAATTTACAAGTTT
TCCAGCAAAGGTCTAGCAGAATTTACAGATACCCACAACTCAAAGGAAAAGGACATGTAATTATCATTGA
CTAGCCCATCTCAATTGGTATAGTGATTAAAATCACCTAGACCAATTGAGATGTATGTCTGAATTAGTTG
TTTTCAAAGCAAATGAACTAGCGATTAGTCGCTATGACTTAACGGAGCATGAAACCAAGCTAATTTTATG
CTGTGTGGCACTACTCAACCCCACGATTGAAAACCCTACAAGGAAAGAACGGACGGTATCGTTCACTTAT
AACCAATACGCTCAGATGATGAACATCAGTAGGGAAAATGCTTATGGTGTATTAGCTAAAGCAACCAGAG
AGCTGATGACGAGAACTGTGGAAATCAGGAATCCTTTGGTTAAAGGCTTTGAGATTTTCCAGTGGACAAA
CTATGCCAAGTTCTCAAGCGAAAAATTAGAATTAGTTTTTAGTGAAGAGATATTGCCTTATCTTTTCCAG
TTAAAAAAATTCATAAAATATAATCTGGAACATGTTAAGTCTTTTGAAAACAAATACTCTATGAGGATTT
ATGAGTGGTTATTAAAAGAACTAACACAAAAGAAAACTCACAAGGCAAATATAGAGATTAGCCTTGATGA
ATTTAAGTTCATGTTAATGCTTGAAAATAACTACCATGAGTTTAAAAGGCTTAACCAATGGGTTTTGAAA
CCAATAAGTAAAGATTTAAACACTTACAGCAATATGAAATTGGTGGTTGATAAGCGAGGCCGCCCGACTG
ATACGTTGATTTTCCAAGTTGAACTAGATAGACAAATGGATCTCGTAACCGAACTTGAGAACAACCAGAT
AAAAATGAATGGTGACAAAATACCAACAACCATTACATCAGATTCCTACCTACATAACGGACTAAGAAAA
ACACTACACGATGCTTTAACTGCAAAAATTCAGCTCACCAGTTTTGAGGCAAAATTTTTGAGTGACATGC
AAAGTAAGTATGATCTCAATGGTTCGTTCTCATGGCTCACGCAAAAACAACGAACCACACTAGAGAACAT
ACTGGCTAAATACGGAAGGATCTGAGGTTCTTATGGCTCTTGTATCTATCAGTGAAGCATCAAGACTAAC
AAACAAAAGTAGAACAACTGTTCACCGTTACATATCAAAGGGAAAACTGTCCATATGCACAGATGAAAAC
GGTGTAAAAAAGATAGATACATCAGAGCTTTTACGAGTTTTTGGTGCATTCAAAGCTGTTCACCATGAAC
AGATCGACAATGTAACTACTAGAGCTGATTCTTCAACTCAGCAAAAGTTCGATTTATTCAACAAAGCCAC
GTTGTGTCTCAAAATCTCTGATGTTACATTGCACAAGATAAAAATATATCATCATGAACAATAAAACTGT
CTGCTTACATAAACAGTAATACAAGGGGTGTTATGAGCCATATTCAACGGGAAACGTCTTGCTCCCGTCC
GCGCTTAAACTCCAACATGGACGCTGATTTATATGGGTATAAATGGGCTCGCGATAATGTCGGGCAATCA
GGTGCGACAATCTATCGCTTGTATGGGAAGCCCGATGCGCCAGAGTTGTTTCTGAAACATGGCAAAGGTA
GCGTTGCCAATGATGTTACAGATGAGATGGTCCGTCTCAACTGGCTGACGGAGTTTATGCCTCTCCCGAC
CATCAAGCATTTTATCCGTACTCCTGATGATGCGTGGTTACTCACCACCGCGATTCCTGGGAAAACAGCC
TTCCAGGTATTAGAAGAATATCCTGATTCAGGTGAAAATATTGTTGATGCGCTGGCCGTGTTCCTGCGCC
GGTTACATTCGATTCCTGTTTGTAATTGTCCTTTTAACAGCGATCGTGTATTTCGTCTTGCTCAGGCGCA
ATCACGCATGAATAACGGTTTGGTTGATGCGAGTGATTTTGATGACGAGCGTAATGGCTGGCCTGTTGAA
CAAGTCTGGAAAGAAATGCACAAGCTCTTGCCATTCTCACCGGATTCAGTCGTCACTCATGGTGATTTCT
CACTTGATAACCTTATTTTTGACGAGGGGAAATTAATAGGTTGTATTGATGTTGGACGGGTCGGAATCGC
AGACCGTTACCAGGACCTTGCCATTCTTTGGAACTGCCTCGGTGAGTTTTCTCCTTCATTACAGAAACGG
CTTTTTCAAAAATATGGTATTGATAATCCTGATATGAATAAATTGCAGTTTCATTTGATGCTCGATGAGT
TTTTCTAATAATACTAGCAGAAATCATCCTTAGCGAAAGCTAAGGATTTTTTTTATCTGATTACCGCCTT
TGAGTGAGCTCTTACTGAAGCACGATTCTACTCGGAAGTGGTCAATAATGCGAGTTTTTATTTCGTTTAT
TTCAATTAAGGTAACTAAAAAACTCCTTTCCCTTACGGCAGACCTGAGTCAGATCAGGGTGCGCAAGTTG
TCAACGCTCCCAGGAGAGTTATCGACTTGCGTATTAGGGCACCTGGGATTTCCGAAGATTGACTATTCTC
AGATAAAGTAAATAATAAAAAAGCCGGATTAATAATCTGGCTTTTTATATTCTCTCTCTAGTATATAAAC
GCAGAAAGGCCCACCCGAAGGTGAGCCAGTGTGATAAGAATAGTAATACAGGATCCGAATCGTTTCAGTT
GCCTTCGTGGTTTGTCTGGTCAACCACCGCGGTCTCAGTGGTGTACTGTACAAACCCTTGACAATTAATC
ATCCGGCTCGTAATGTTTGTGGAATGCCAACACAATTAACATCTCAATCAAGGTAAATGCTTTTTGCTTT
TTTTGCGGGTCCCTGAGACGCAACTAGCCCGGATGATCCTGACGACGGAGACCGCCGTCGTCGACAAGCC
GGCCGACCGGCTTATCGGTCAGTTTCACCTGATTTACGTAAAAACCCGCTTCGGCGGGTTTTTGCTTTTG
GAGGGGCAGAAAGATGAATGACTGTCCACGACGCTATACCCAAAAGAAACCAATTATTGAAGGCCTCCCT
AACGGGGGGCCTTTTTTTGTTTCTGGTCTCCCGCACCGACCGCAGCCACAGCGTGTAGCGCTCCCAGGCC
GTCCACTCCCTGATCCGGCGCTCAGGGTGTCTCAAGGTGCGTACCTTGACTGATGAGTCCGAAAGGACGA
AACACCCCTCTACAAATAATTTTGTTTAAAAAGAGGAGAAATACTAGATGTCAGAATTAATTAAAGAAAA
TATGCACATGAAATTATATATGGAAGGTACTGTCAACAATCATCATTTCAAATGCACATCCGAAGGTGAA
GGTAAACCATATGAAGGCACACAAACAATGCGCATCAAAGCAGTTGAAGGTGGACCCCTGCCCTTTGCGT
TTGACATTCTCGCAACGAGCTTTATGTACGGGTCTAAAACTTTTATCAATCACACCCAAGGCATTCCTGA
CTTTTTTAAACAGTCCTTTCCTGAAGGCTTTACCTGGGAACGTGTAACAACTTATGAAGATGGCGGTGTA
CTTACAGCAACTCAAGATACGAGTTTACAAGATGGCTGTCTGATTTACAATGTTAAAATCCGTGGCGTAA
ATTTCCCGAGTAACGGACCCGTAATGCAAAAAAAAACTCTTGGTTGGGAAGCATCAACAGAAACCTTATA
TCCTGCGGACGGTGGCTTAGAAGGACGCGCAGACATGGCACTGAAATTAGTTGGAGGCGGTCATTTAATC
TGCAACCTGAAAACAACCTATCGTTCCAAAAAACCCGCTAAAAACCTTAAAATGCCTGGAGTATACTATG
TTGATCGTCGCTTAGAACGTATTAAAGAAGCTGATAAAGAAACCTACGTTGAACAACATGAAGTAGCCGT
AGCCCGTTATTGTGACCTTCCGTCGAAATTAGGACATCGTTGATAAAACCTATCTATTCGTTTTCAACAG
AGTAAGGGTATCCGAGTTCTTAGACGTCAGGTGGCAAACGCGAAGTAATCTTTTCGGTTTTAAAGAAAAA
GGGCAGGGTGGTGACACCTTGCCCGTTTTTTTGCCG
